>Addgene plasmid #58457 | NPC1-CFP P692S | addgene partial sequence | sequence record 91956 | CMV-F 5'-CGCAAATGGGCGGTAGGCGTG-3'
CTGGTTTAGTGAACCGTCAGATCCGCTAGCGCTACCGGACTCAGATCTCGAGCGGCCGCCAGTGTGATGG
ATATCTGCAGAATTCGGCTTGAGCCGAACTGAGAGCTGTAGCCCCGCGCGGCGACAGCATGGGTGCGCAC
CACCCGGCCCTCGGCCTGCTGCTGCTGCTGCTGTGCCCTGCGCAGGTGTTTTCGCAATCCTGTGTTTGGT
ATGGAGAGTGTGGAATTGCGACTGGAGATAAGAGGTACAACTGTAAATATTCTGGCCCACCAAAACCCCT
CCCAAAGGACGGCTATGACTTAGTGCAGGAACTCTGTCCAGGACTCTTCTTTGACAATGTCAGTCTCTGC
TGTGACATTCAACAGCTTCAGACGCTGAAGAGTAACCTGCAGCTGCCCCTGCAGTTCCTGTCCAGGTGTC
CGTCATGTTTTTATAACCTAATGACCCTGTTTTGTGAGCTAACATGTAGCCCACACCAGAGTCAGTTTCT
GAATGTGACAGCAACTGAGGATTATTTTGATCCTAAGACACAGGAGAATAAAACAAATGTAAAGGAATTA
GAGTACTTTGTCGGACAGAGCTTCGCGAATGCGATGTACAATGCCTGCCGTGATGTGGAGGCGCCTTCCA
GTAACGAGAAGGCCTTAGGACTCTTGTGTGGGAGGGATGCCCGTGCCTGCAATGCCACCAACTGGATTGA
GTACATGTTCAATAAAGACAACGGACAAGCGCCATTTACCATCATTCCTGTGTTTTCAGATCTTTCAATC
CTTGGGATGGAGCCCATGAGAAATGCCACCAAAGGCTGCAATGAGTCTGTAGATGAGGTCACGGGGCCAT
GTA
