>Addgene plasmid #58457 | NPC1-CFP P692S | addgene partial sequence | sequence record 92153 | EGFP-C 5'-CATGGTCCTGCTGGAGTTCGTG-3'
GGACGAGCTGTACAAGTAAAGCGGCCGCGACTCTAGATCATAATCAGCCATACCACATTTGTAGAGGTTT
TACTTGCTTTAAAAAACCTCCCACACCTCCCCCTGAACCTGAAACATAAAATGAATGCAATTGTTGTTGT
TAACTTGTTTATTGCAGCTTATAATGGTTACAAATAAAGCAATAGCATCACAAATTTCACAAATAAAGCA
TTTTTTTCACTGCATTCTAGTTGTGGTTTGTCCAAACTCATCAATGTATCTTAAGGCGTAAATTGTAAGC
GTTAATATTTTGTTAAAATTCGCGTTAAATTTTTGTTAAATCAGCTCATTTTTTAACCAATAGGCCGAAA
TCGGCAAAATCCCTTATAAATCAAAAGAATAGACCGAGATAGGGT
[37 nt withheld, positions 396-432]
AAAGAACGTGGACTCCAACGTCAAAGG
[49 nt withheld, positions 460-508]
T
[91 nt withheld, positions 510-600]
G
[124 nt withheld, positions 602-725]
CAGGTGGCACTTTTCGGGGAAATGTGCGCGGAACCCCTATTTGTTTATTTTTCTAAATACATTCAAATAT
GTATCCGCTCATGAGACAATAACCCTGATAAATGCTTCAATAATATTGAAA
