>Addgene plasmid #58457 | NPC1-CFP P692S | addgene partial sequence | sequence record 97126 | EGFP-N 5'-CGTCGCCGTCCAGCTCGACCAG-3'
CCTTGCTCACCATGGTGGCGATGGATCCCGGGCCCGCGGTACCGTGGTGGTGGTGGTGGTGAAAATTGAG
GAGCCGTTCTCTCTCTGTCCCTCTGTAGCGCTCGTAAGTGGTGTGTCTTTTAGCTTTATTCACCGACGGC
CCTATGTAACTGAGTAAGACGGGAAGAAATATTAGTCCATGAGTGGCTCCGAGTAAGACCATGGCTAAGT
ACATCCTGAAGTAAAATATCTCAAAAATTTGAGATTTGGCAAAGGCTAACACCACGATCCCTCCAAATTT
CGTAAGTGTGATTCCACTGAATACAGAACTACCCATGTGGGCCAGTGCCTCTTCCGCCCGGCTCACTCGG
CTTCCTTTGGTACTCATGGTGAATGCTCTCGTTATATGGCTGCAGAACTCCACAGAAATGCCGCAGCTCA
TCACCAAGTTGACCAAGGAGACCGCATTCAGACTGATGCCCCACAGCCACATGACACCGAACATGTTGAC
CAGGATCATGGCTATGGTGATACACATGATGACCGCAGACCACAGCTCACAGCCCAGAACCACCAAGGTC
ACCAGAAATATGGAGCCCAGAGACACACTGAGGTTAAAGATGGTGTCATCAATAATGGTCAGGTACTGTT
CATAGAAGACGTAGAACACACTGTAAGGGAATACGCGGTAGTCACTCCCCTTAGAACGCATGGTTTCCGT
GATGTTACTGGCTATTAGCCGAGCTTTCTTCATGGCATCAGTATAGTCAGCGGAGGTCTTAAGTATGGTG
TGGTAGGTCATGAAGTAAGTGGCCCCAATGTAAGTGTCATCTCCCACAATGTTAACAGCTGAACCGTAAG
CAGCATGTCCC
