>Addgene plasmid #58457 | NPC1-CFP P692S Sequencing Result | analyzer sequence | sequence record 98195
GACGTGTTCACCGTCATCATCAGCTACGTCGTGATGTTTCTGTACATTTCCCTCGCCCTGGGTCACATCC
AGAGCTGCAGCAGGCTCCTGGTGGATTCTAAGATCTCGCTGGGCATTGCGGGGATCCTGATCGTGCTAAG
CTCGGTGGCCTGCTCTCTGGGCATCTTCAGCTACATGGGGATGCCGCTGACCCTCATCGTCATTGAGGTC
ATCTCCTTCCTGGTGCTGGCTGTCGGGGTGGACAACATCTTCATTCTAGTGCAGACCTACCAGAGAGATG
AGCGTCTTCAGGAGGAAACGCTGGATCAGCAGCTGGGCAGGATCCTTGGAGAAGTGGCCCCGACCATGTT
CCTTTCATCCTTTTCTGAGACCTCAGCATTTTTCTTTGGGGCGCTGTCCTCGATGCCAGCTGTGCACACC
TTCTCTCTGTTTGCGGGAATGGCCGTCCTCATTGACTTCCTCCTTCAGATTACCTGCTTTGTGAGCCTGT
TGGGGTTAGATATTAAGAGGCAAGAGAAAAACCATCTGGACATCCTGTGCTGTGTCAGAGGCGCTGACGA
CGGACAAGGTAGCCACGCCTCCGAAAGCTACCTGTTTCGCTTCTTCAA
