[The description below was written by a language model from this plasmid's Addgene catalogue record.]
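Description:
NPC1-CFP P692S is a mammalian expression plasmid built on the Clontech pECFP-N3 backbone, a vector designed for fusing a protein of interest to the N-terminus of enhanced cyan fluorescent protein. It is maintained as a high-copy plasmid in E. coli under kanamycin selection. The record also lists a neomycin marker, which allows G418 selection of transfected mammalian cells. No feature table accompanies the record, so elements such as the replication origin and polyadenylation signals are not documented here.

The insert is the mouse Npc1 coding sequence, cloned between XhoI and KpnI sites that both remain intact, and it is expressed from the CMV promoter for strong constitutive transcription in mammalian cells. The encoded protein carries a His6 tag at the C-terminal end of the insert, followed by ECFP contributed by the backbone, so the product is NPC1-His6-ECFP. NPC1 is the Niemann-Pick C1 protein, a membrane protein of the late endocytic pathway involved in cholesterol trafficking. This version carries the P692S substitution, which the record describes as a mutation in the sterol sensing domain.

The stated purpose is expression of the sterol sensing domain mutant of NPC1-CFP. The cyan fluorescent tag makes it suitable for imaging the localisation and movement of NPC1-containing organelles in cells, in keeping with the associated study of the dynamic movements of these organelles and of NPC1's role in late endocytic events. Such a mutant would typically be compared with a wild-type fusion to assess how disrupting the sterol sensing domain affects the protein's behaviour, although the record does not detail specific experiments.
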