Addgene plasmid #58457: NPC1-CFP P692S
Purpose: expression of NPC1-CFP sterol sensing domain mutant
Depositing lab: Matthew Scott. Depositing organization: Stanford University. Publication: Dynamic movements of organelles containing Niemann-Pick C1 protein: NPC1 involvement in late endocytic events. Ko DC, Gordon MD, Jin JY, Scott MP. Mol Biol Cell. 2001 Mar;12(3):601-14. 10.1091/mbc.12.3.601 PubMed 11251074.
Backbone
  Vector backbone: pECFP-N3
  Backbone manufacturer: Clontech
  Vector type: Mammalian Expression
  Selectable markers: Neomycin (select with G418)
Growth in bacteria
  Bacterial resistance: Kanamycin, 50 μg/mL
  Growth temperature: 37°C
  Growth strain: DH5alpha
  Copy number: High Copy
Gene/Insert
  Gene/Insert name: NPC1
  Species: M. musculus (mouse)
  Mutation: P692S sterol sensing domain mutant
  Entrez Gene: Npc1 (a.k.a. A430089E03Rik, D18Ertd139e, D18Ertd723e, lcsd, nmf164, spm)
  Promoter: CMV
  Tag / fusion protein: His6 (C terminal on insert); ECFP (C terminal on backbone)
  Cloning method: Restriction Enzyme; 5′ cloning site XhoI (not destroyed); 3′ cloning site KpnI (not destroyed)
  Sequencing primers: 5′ CMV-F; 3′ EGFP-N
Terms and licenses: Academic/Nonprofit Terms; Industry Terms: Not Available to Industry
How to cite: NPC1-CFP P692S was a gift from Matthew Scott (Addgene plasmid # 58457 ; http://n2t.net/addgene:58457 ; RRID:Addgene_58457)
